>Addgene plasmid #221959 | ATP6 alphaDdCBE G2 | addgene full sequence | sequence record 438714 | Addgene NGS Result
GACGGATCGGGAGATCTCCCGATCCCCTATGGTGCACTCTCAGTACAATCTGCTCTGATGCCGCATAGTT
AAGCCAGTATCTGCTCCCTGCTTGTGTGTTGGAGGTCGCTGAGTAGTGCGCGAGCAAAATTTAAGCTACA
ACAAGGCAAGGCTTGACCGACAATTGCATGAAGAATCTGCTTAGGGTTAGGCGTTTTGCGCTGCTTCGCG
ATGTACGGGCCAGATATACGCGTTGACATTGATTATTGACTAGTTATTAATAGTAATCAATTACGGGGTC
ATTAGTTCATAGCCCATATATGGAGTTCCGCGTTACATAACTTACGGTAAATGGCCCGCCTGGCTGACCG
CCCAACGACCCCCGCCCATTGACGTCAATAATGACGTATGTTCCCATAGTAACGCCAATAGGGACTTTCC
ATTGACGTCAATGGGTGGAGTATTTACGGTAAACTGCCCACTTGGCAGTACATCAAGTGTATCATATGCC
AAGTACGCCCCCTATTGACGTCAATGACGGTAAATGGCCCGCCTGGCATTATGCCCAGTACATGACCTTA
TGGGACTTTCCTACTTGGCAGTACATCTACGTATTAGTCATCGCTATTACCATGGTGATGCGGTTTTGGC
AGTACATCAATGGGCGTGGATAGCGGTTTGACTCACGGGGATTTCCAAGTCTCCACCCCATTGACGTCAA
TGGGAGTTTGTTTTGGCACCAAAATCAACGGGACTTTCCAAAATGTCGTAACAACTCCGCCCCATTGACG
CAAATGGGCGGTAGGCGTGTACGGTGGGAGGTCTATATAAGCAGAGCTCTCTGGCTAACTAGAGAACCCA
CTGCTTACTGGCTTATCGAAATTAATACGACTCACTATAGGGAGACCCAAGCTGGCTAGCACCATGGCCT
CCGTTCTGACCCCGCTGCTGCTGCGTGGCCTGACCGGCTCCGCTCGTCGTCTGCCAGTTCCGCGTGCGAA
AATCCATTCCCTGGACTACAAAGACCATGACGGTGATTATAAAGATCATGACATCGATTACAAGGATGAC
GATGACAAGATGGACATCGCGGATCTGCGTACCCTGGGTTACAGCCAGCAGCAGCAGGAGAAGATCAAGC
CAAAGGTGCGCAGCACCGTGGCCCAGCACCATGAAGCTCTGGTGGGTCACGGCTTCACCCACGCGCACAT
CGTGGCTCTGAGCCAGCACCCAGCCGCGCTGGGTACCGTGGCCGTGAAATATCAGGACATGATTGCTGCC
CTGCCAGAGGCTACCCATGAAGCGATTGTGGGTGTGGGCAAGAGAGGAGCCGGTGCTCGTGCGCTGGAGG
CCCTGCTGACCGTGGCCGGTGAACTGCGTGGCCCGCCGCTGCAGCTGGATACCGGCCAGCTGCTGAAAAT
CGCGAAACGTGGCGGTGTGACCGCTGTGGAAGCTGTGCATGCCTGGCGTAATGCTCTGACCGGTGCCCCC
CTGAACCTGACCCCGGACCAAGTGGTGGCTATCGCCAGCAACATTGGCGGCAAGCAAGCGCTCGAAACGG
TGCAGCGGCTGTTGCCGGTGCTGTGCCAGGACCATGGCCTGACCCCGGACCAAGTGGTGGCTATCGCCAG
CAACGGTGGCGGCAAGCAAGCGCTCGAAACGGTGCAGCGGCTGTTGCCGGTGCTGTGCCAGGACCATGGC
CTGACTCCGGACCAAGTGGTGGCTATCGCCAGCCACGATGGCGGCAAGCAAGCGCTCGAAACGGTGCAGC
GGCTGTTGCCGGTGCTGTGCCAGGACCATGGCCTGACCCCGGACCAAGTGGTGGCTATCGCCAGCAACAT
TGGCGGCAAGCAAGCGCTCGAAACGGTGCAGCGGCTGTTGCCGGTGCTGTGCCAGGACCATGGCCTGACC
CCGGACCAAGTGGTGGCTATCGCCAGCAACATTGGCGGCAAGCAAGCGCTCGAAACGGTGCAGCGGCTGT
TGCCGGTGCTGTGCCAGGACCATGGCCTGACCCCGGACCAAGTGGTGGCTATCGCCAGCAACGGTGGCGG
CAAGCAAGCGCTCGAAACGGTGCAGCGGCTGTTGCCGGTGCTGTGCCAGGACCATGGCCTGACCCCGGAC
CAAGTGGTGGCTATCGCCAGCAACATTGGCGGCAAGCAAGCGCTCGAAACGGTGCAGCGGCTGTTGCCGG
TGCTGTGCCAGGACCATGGCCTCACACCCGATCAGGTCGTGGCTATCGCCAGCAACAATGGCGGCAAGCA
AGCGCTCGAAACGGTGCAGCGGCTGTTGCCGGTGCTGTGCCAGGACCATGGCCTGACCCCGGACCAAGTG
GTGGCTATCGCCAGCAACATTGGCGGCAAGCAAGCGCTCGAAACGGTGCAGCGGCTGTTGCCGGTGCTGT
GCCAGGACCATGGCCTGACCCCGGACCAAGTGGTGGCTATCGCCAGCAACAATGGCGGCAAGCAAGCGCT
CGAAACGGTGCAGCGGCTGTTGCCGGTGCTGTGCCAGGACCATGGCCTGACCCCGGACCAAGTGGTGGCT
ATCGCCAGCAACAATGGCGGCAAGCAAGCGCTCGAAACGGTGCAGCGGCTGTTGCCGGTGCTGTGCCAGG
ACCATGGCCTGACCCCGGACCAAGTGGTGGCTATCGCCAGCAACAATGGCGGCAAGCAAGCGCTCGAAAC
GGTGCAGCGGCTGTTGCCGGTGCTGTGCCAGGACCATGGCCTGACCCCGGACCAAGTGGTGGCTATCGCC
AGCAACAATGGCGGCAAGCAAGCGCTCGAAACGGTGCAGCGGCTGTTGCCGGTGCTGTGCCAGGACCATG
GCCTGACCCCGGACCAAGTGGTGGCTATCGCCAGCAACAWTGGCGGCAAGCAAGCGCTCGAAACGGTGCA
GCGGCTGTTGCCGGTGCTGTGCCAGGACCATGGCCTGACCCCGGACCAAGTGGTGGCTATCGCCAGCAAC
ATTGGCGGCAAGCAAGCGCTCGAAAGCATTGTGGCCCAGCTGAGCCGGCCTGATCCGGCGTTGGCCGCGT
TGACCAACGATCACCTGGTGGCCCTGGCCTGCCTGGGCGGTCGTCCGGCCCTGGATGCGGTGAAGAAAGG
CCTGGGTGGATCCGGCAGCTACGCCCTGGGTCCGTATCAGATTAGCGCCCCGCAGCTGCCAGCTTACAAT
GGTCAGACCGTGGGTACCTTCTACTATGTGAACGACGCGGGCGGTCTGGAGAGCAAGGTGTTTAGCAGCG
GCGGTCCAACCCCGTACCCAAACTATGCCAATGCCGGTCATGTGGAGGGTCAGAGCGCCCTGTTCATGCG
TGATAACGGCATCAGCGAGGGTCTGGTGTTCCACAACAACCCGGAAGGCACCTGCGGTTTTTGCGTGAAC
ATGACCGAGACCCTGCTGCCGGAAAACGCGAAAATGACCGTGGTGCCGCCGGAAGGTTCTGGCGGCTCAA
CTAATCTGAGCGACATCATTGAGAAGGAGACTGGGAAACAGCTGGTCATTCAGGAGTCCATCCTGATGCT
GCCTGAGGAGGTGGAGGAAGTGATCGGCAACAAGCCAGAGTCTGACATCCTGGTGCACACCGCCTACGAC
GAGTCCACAGATGAGAATGTGATGCTGCTGACCTCTGACGCCCCCGAGTATAAGCCTTGGGCCCTGGTCA
TCCAGGATTCTAACGGCGAGAATAAGATCAAGATGCTGTGATAAGGGGTCTTTGTCCTCTGTACTGTCTC
TCTCCTTGCCCCTAACCCAAAAAGCTTCATTTTTCTGTGTAGGCTGCACAAGAGCCTTGATTGAAGATAT
ATTCTTTCTGAACAGTATTTAAGGTTTCCAATAAAATGTACACCCCTCAGAACTTCTGAGGCGGAAAGAA
CCAGCTGGGGCTCTAGGGGGTATCCCC
[124 nt withheld, positions 3878-4001]
C
[91 nt withheld, positions 4003-4093]
A
[49 nt withheld, positions 4095-4143]
CCTTTGACGTTGGAGTCCACGTTCTTT
[37 nt withheld, positions 4171-4207]
ACCCTATCTCGGTCTATTCTTTTGATTTATAAGGGATTTTGCCGATTTCGGCCTATTGGTTAAAAAATGA
GCTGATTTAACAAAAATTTAACGCGAATTAATTCTGTGGAATGTGTGTCAGTTAGGGTGTGGAAAGTCCC
CAGGCTCCCCAGCAGGCAGAAGTATGCAAAGCATGCATCTCAATTAGTCAGCAACCAGGTGTGGAAAGTC
CCCAGGCTCCCCAGCAGGCAGAAGTATGCAAAGCATGCATCTCAATTAGTCAGCAACCATAGTCCCGCCC
CTAACTCCGCCCATCCCGCCCCTAACTCCGCCCAGTTCCGCCCATTCTCCGCCCCATGGCTGACTAATTT
TTTTTATTTATGCAGAGGCCGAGGCCGCCTCTGCCTCTGAGCTATTCCAGAAGTAGTGAGGAGGCTTTTT
TGGAGGCCTAGGCTTTTGCAAAAAGCTCCCGGGAGCTTGTATATCCATTTTCGGATCTGATCAGCACGTG
TTGACAATTAATCATCGGCATAGTATATCGGCATAGTATAATACGACAAGGTGAGGAACTAAACCATGGC
CAAGCCTTTGTCTCAAGAAGAATCCACCCTCATTGAAAGAGCAACGGCTACAATCAACAGCATCCCCATC
TCTGAAGACTACAGCGTCGCCAGCGCAGCTCTCTCTAGCGACGGCCGCATCTTCACTGGTGTCAATGTAT
ATCATTTTACTGGGGGACCTTGTGCAGAACTCGTGGTGCTGGGCACTGCTGCTGCTGCGGCAGCTGGCAA
CCTGACTTGTATCGTCGCGATCGGAAATGAGAACAGGGGCATCTTGAGCCCCTGCGGACGGTGCCGACAG
GTGCTTCTCGATCTGCATCCTGGGATCAAAGCCATAGTGAAGGACAGTGATGGACAGCCGACGGCAGTTG
GGATTCGTGAATTGCTGCCCTCTGGTTATGTGTGGGAGGGCTAAGCACTTCGTGGCCGAGGAGCAGGACT
GACACGTGCTACGAGATTTCGATTCCACCGCCGCCTTCTATGAAAGGTTGGGCTTCGGAATCGTTTTCCG
GGACGCCGGCTGGATGATCCTCCAGCGCGGGGATCTCATGCTGGAGTTCTTCGCCCACCCCAACTTGTTT
ATTGCAGCTTATAATGGTTACAAATAAAGCAATAGCATCACAAATTTCACAAATAAAGCATTTTTTTCAC
TGCATTCTAGTTGTGGTTTGTCCAAACTCATCAATGTATCTTATCATGTCTGTATACCGTCGACCTCTAG
CTAGAGCTTGGCGTAATCATGGTCATAGCTGTTTCCTGTGTGAAATTGTTATCCGCTCACAATTCCACAC
AACATACGAGCCGGAAGCATAAAGTGTAAAGCCTGGGGTGCCTAATGAGTGAGCTAACTCACATTAATTG
CGTTGCGCTCACTGCCCGCTTTCCAGTCGGGAAACCTGTCGTGCCAGCTGCATTAATGAATCGGCCAACG
CGCGGGGAGAGGCGGTTTGCGTATTGGGCGCTCTTCCGCTTCCTCGCTCACTGACTCGCTGCGCTCGGTC
GTTCGGCTGCGGCGAGCGGTATCAGCTCACTCAAAGGCGGTAATACGGTTATCCACAGAATCAGGGGATA
ACGCAGGAAAGAACATGTGAGCAAAAGGCCAGCAAAAGGCCAGGAACCGTAAAAAGGCCGCGTTGCTGGC
GTTTTTCCATAGGCTCCGCCCCCCTGACGAGCATCACAAAAATCGACGCTCAAGTCAGAGGTGGCGAAAC
CCGACAGGACTATAAAGATACCAGGCGTTTCCCCCTGGAAGCTCCCTCGTGCGCTCTCCTGTTCCGACCC
TGCCGCTTACCGGATACCTGTCCGCCTTTCTCCCTTCGGGAAGCGTGGCGCTTTCTCATAGCTCACGCTG
TAGGTATCTCAGTTCGGTGTAGGTCGTTCGCTCCAAGCTGGGCTGTGTGCACGAACCCCCCGTTCAGCCC
GACCGCTGCGCCTTATCCGGTAACTATCGTCTTGAGTCCAACCCGGTAAGACACGACTTATCGCCACTGG
CAGCAGCCACTGGTAACAGGATTAGCAGAGCGAGGTATGTAGGCGGTGCTACAGAGTTCTTGAAGTGGTG
GCCTAACTACGGCTACACTAGAAGAACAGTATTTGGTATCTGCGCTCTGCTGAAGCCAGTTACCTTCGGA
AAAAGAGTTGGTAGCTCTTGATCCGGCAAACAAACCACCGCTGGTAGCGGTGGTTTTTTTGTTTGCAAGC
AGCAGATTACGCGCAGAAAAAAAGGATCTCAAGAAGATCCTTTGATCTTTTCTACGGGGTCTGACGCTCA
GTGGAACGAAAACTCACGTTAAGGGATTTTGGTCATGAGATTATCAAAAAGGATCTTCACCTAGATCCTT
TTAAATTAAAAATGAAGTTTTAAATCAATCTAAAGTATATATGAGTAAACTTGGTCTGACAGTTACCAAT
GTTTAATCAGTGAGGCACCTATCTCAGCGATCTGTCTATTTCGTTCATCCATAGTTGCCTGACTCCCCGT
CGTGTAGATAACTACGATACGGGAGGGCTTACCATCTGGCCCCAGTGCTGCAATGATACCGCGAGACCCA
CGCTCACCGGCTCCAGATTTATCAGCAATAAACCAGCCAGCCGGAAGGGCCGAGCGCAGAAGTGGTCCTG
CAACTTTATCCGCCTCCATCCAGTCTATTAATTGTTGCCGGGAAGCTAGAGTAAGTAGTTCGCCAGTTAA
TAGTTTGCGCAACGTTGTTGCCATTGCTACAGGCATCGTGGTGTCACGCTCGTCGTTTGGTATGGCTTCA
TTCAGCTCCGGTTCCCAACGATCAAGGCGAGTTACATGATCCCCCATGTTGTGCAAAAAAGCGGTTAGCT
CCTTCGGTCCTCCGATCGTTGTCAGAAGTAAGTTGGCCGCAGTGTTATCACTCATGGTTATGGCAGCACT
GCATAATTCTCTTACTGTCATGCCATCCGTAAGATGCTTTTCTGTGACTGGTGAGTACTCAACCAAGTCA
TTCTGAGAATAGTGTATGCGGCGACCGAGTTGCTCTTGCCCGGCGTCAATACGGGATAATACCGCGCCAC
ATAGCAGAACTTTAAAAGTGCTCATCATTGGAAAACGTTCTTCGGGGCGAAAACTCTCAAGGATCTTACC
GCTGTTGAGATCCAGTTCGATGTAACCCACTCGTGCACCCAACTGATCTTCAGCATCTTTTACTTTCACC
AGCGTTTCTGGGTGAGCAAAAACAGGAAGGCAAAATGCCGCAAAAAAGGGAATAAGGGCGACACGGAAAT
GTTGAATACTCATACTCTTCCTTTTTCAATATTATTGAAGCATTTATCAGGGTTATTGTCTCATGAGCGG
ATACATATTTGAATGTATTTAGAAAAATAAACAAATAGGGGTTCCGCGCACATTTCCCCGAAAAGTGCCA
CCTGACGTC
Features (pLannotate 1.2.2; 26 found; start..end, strand, type, name):
     28..80      -  misc_feature   bom (fragment): basis of mobility region from pBR322
    235..614     +  enhancer       CMV enhancer: human cytomegalovirus immediate early enhancer
    615..818     +  promoter       CMV promoter: human cytomegalovirus (CMV) immediate early promoter
    814..847     +  LTR            5' LTR (truncated) (fragment): truncated 5' long terminal repeat (LTR) from HIV-1
    863..881     +  promoter       T7 promoter: promoter for bacteriophage T7 RNA polymerase
    910..993     +  CDS            COX8A (fragment): COX8A_HUMAN - Also known as COX8, COX8L. Experimental evidence at protein level: Swiss-Prot protein existence level 1. Component of the cytochrome c oxidase, the last enzyme in the mitochondrial electron transport chain which drives oxidative phosphorylation. The respiratory chain contains 3 multisubunit complexes succinate dehydrogenase (complex II, CII), ubiquinol- cytochrome c oxidoreductase (cytochrome b-c1 complex, complex III, CIII) and cytochrome c oxidase (complex IV, CIV), that cooperate to transfer electrons derived from NADH and succinate to molecular oxygen, creating an electrochem
    994..1059    +  CDS            3xFLAG: three tandem FLAG® epitope tags, followed by an enterokinase cleavage site
   1072..1578    +  CDS            avrBs3 (fragment): AVRB3_XANEU - Experimental evidence at protein level: Swiss-Prot protein existence level 1. Avirulence protein. Acts as a transcription factor in C.annuum plants. In susceptible plants lacking the Bs3 resistance gene induces expression of a number of genes, including genes homologous to a family of auxin-induced genes, alpha-expansin genes, pectate lyase, anthocyanidin glucoside rhamnosyl transferase and at least one transcription factor, UPA20. Their expression leads to plant hypertrophy in mesophyll cells, probably mainly mediated by UPA20 (PubMed:17962565). In resistant plants induces the h
   2965..3084    +  CDS            avrBs3 (fragment): AVRB3_XANEU - Experimental evidence at protein level: Swiss-Prot protein existence level 1. Avirulence protein. Acts as a transcription factor in C.annuum plants. In susceptible plants lacking the Bs3 resistance gene induces expression of a number of genes, including genes homologous to a family of auxin-induced genes, alpha-expansin genes, pectate lyase, anthocyanidin glucoside rhamnosyl transferase and at least one transcription factor, UPA20. Their expression leads to plant hypertrophy in mesophyll cells, probably mainly mediated by UPA20 (PubMed:17962565). In resistant plants induces the h
   3085..3420    +  CDS            dddA (fragment): DDDA_BURC1 - Experimental evidence at protein level: Swiss-Prot protein existence level 1. Toxic component of a toxin-immunity protein module, which functions as a cellular contact-dependent growth inhibition (CDI) system. CDI modules allow bacteria to communicate with and inhibit the growth of closely related neighboring bacteria in a contact-dependent fashion. Bacteria that have this module inhibit or kill bacteria without it, giving them a growth advantage. Probably specifically inhibited by cognate immunity protein DddI (Probable). The C-terminal 163 residue fragment has double-stranded DN
   3430..3678    +  CDS            UGI: UNGI_BPPB2 - Experimental evidence at protein level: Swiss-Prot protein existence level 1. This protein binds specifically and reversibly to the host uracil-DNA glycosylase, preventing removal of uracil residues from PBS2 DNA by the host uracil-excision repair system. From Bacillus phage PBS2 (Bacteriophage PBS2).
   3836..3857    +  promoter       SV40 promoter (fragment): SV40 enhancer and early promoter
   3878..4306    +  rep_origin     f1 ori (sequence partly withheld): f1 bacteriophage origin of replication; arrow indicates direction of (+) strand synthesis
   4320..4649    +  promoter       SV40 promoter: SV40 enhancer and early promoter
   4697..4744    +  promoter       EM7 promoter: synthetic bacterial promoter&nbsp
   4763..5161    +  CDS            BSD: blasticidin S deaminase; Aspergillus terreus BSD; confers resistance to blasticidin
   5162..5189    +  CDS            BleoR (fragment): antibiotic-binding protein; Sh ble from Streptoalloteichus hindustanus; confers resistance to bleomycin, phleomycin, and Zeocin™
   5199..5324    +  CDS            ble (fragment): BLE_KLEPN - Experimental evidence at protein level: Swiss-Prot protein existence level 1. Binding protein with a strong affinity to the bleomycin family of antibiotics. Binds to CL990; an antimitotic-antibiotic compound. From Klebsiella pneumoniae.
   5319..5440    +  polyA_signal   SV40 poly(A) signal: SV40 polyadenylation signal
   5513..5529    -  protein_bind   lac operator: The lac repressor binds to the lac operator to inhibit transcription in E. coli. This inhibition can be relieved by adding lactose or isopropyl-β-D-thiogalactopyranoside (IPTG). lac repressor encoded by lacI
   5537..5567    -  promoter       lac promoter: promoter for the E. coli lac operon
   5582..5603    -  protein_bind   CAP binding site: CAP binding activates transcription in the presence of cAMP. E. coli catabolite activator protein
   5616..5708    -  CDS            lacI (fragment): lac repressor; lacI; The lac repressor binds to the lac operator to inhibit transcription in E. coli. This inhibition can be relieved by adding lactose or isopropyl-β-D-thiogalactopyranoside (IPTG).
   5891..6479    -  rep_origin     ori: high-copy-number ColE1/pMB1/pBR322/pUC origin of replication
   6650..7510    -  CDS            AmpR: β-lactamase; bla; confers resistance to ampicillin, carbenicillin, and related antibiotics
   7511..7615    -  promoter       AmpR promoter: bla
