[The description below was written by a language model from this plasmid's Addgene catalogue record and pLannotate feature annotations shown in this document.]
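Description:
ATP6 alphaDdCBE G2 is a pCMV-based mammalian expression plasmid that encodes one arm of a split, TALE-guided mitochondrial cytosine base editor directed at the ATP6 gene of mitochondrial DNA. It is maintained in E. coli as a high-copy plasmid through a ColE1/pUC-type origin with ampicillin resistance (AmpR), and it also carries an f1 origin. For selection in mammalian cells, an SV40 promoter/EM7 promoter cassette drives blasticidin S deaminase, followed by an SV40 polyadenylation signal. Short bleomycin-resistance fragments annotated after BSD appear to be backbone remnants.

The synthetic insert is transcribed from the CMV enhancer/promoter, with a T7 promoter just upstream of the coding region. The open reading frame begins with the COX8A mitochondrial targeting sequence, which imports the protein into the mitochondrial matrix, followed by a 3xFLAG tag for detection. Next come a TALE N-terminal domain (annotated as AvrBs3-derived) carrying the Q231R, W232G and S233A substitutions of the "alphaN" variant, the ATP6 G2 repeat array assembled by Golden Gate cloning between retained BsmBI sites, and the TALE C-terminal domain. This DNA-binding module is fused to the 1397N half of the DddA double-stranded DNA cytidine deaminase toxin domain and to a uracil glycosylase inhibitor (UGI), which protects the deaminated base from excision. An ATP5B 3'UTR follows according to the catalogue entry, though it is not annotated in the feature table.

Because the DddAtox half is inactive alone, the plasmid is presumably co-expressed with a partner arm carrying the complementary half to reconstitute C-to-T editing at the target site. The depositor notes a mixed A/T population at one position that may produce N646I in a repeat specifying the 3'-terminal base, and expects minimal effect on binding.
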