Addgene plasmid #221959: ATP6 alphaDdCBE G2
Purpose: Expresses mitochondrial cytosine base editor arm in mammalian cells
Depositing lab: Stephen Ekker. Depositing organization: Mayo Foundation for Medical Education and Research. Publication: Unconstrained Precision Mitochondrial Genome Editing with alphaDdCBEs. Castillo SR, Simone BW, Clark KJ, Devaux P, Ekker SC. Hum Gene Ther. 2024 Sep 24. doi: 10.1089/hum.2024.073. PubMed 39212664.
Backbone
  Vector backbone: pCMV
  Backbone size w/o insert (bp): 4717
  Vector type: Mammalian Expression, CRISPR
  Selectable markers: Blasticidin
Growth in bacteria
  Bacterial resistance: Ampicillin, 100 μg/mL
  Growth temperature: 30°C
  Growth strain: NEB Stable
  Copy number: High Copy
Gene/Insert
  Gene/Insert name: COX8A MTS-3xFLAG-TALE NT-alphaN-ATP6 TALE G2 repeats-TALE CTD-DddAtox 1397N-UGI-ATP5B 3'UTR
  Species: Synthetic
  Insert size (bp): 2929
  Mutation: TALE: Q231R, W232G, S233A, See depositor comments
  Promoter: CMV
  Tag / fusion protein: 3xFLAG (N terminal on backbone)
  Cloning method: Golden Gate
  Sequencing primers: 5′ T7; 3′ ACACCCGCCGCGCTTAATGC
Terms and licenses: Academic/Nonprofit Terms; Industry Terms: Not Available to Industry
Depositor comments: Addgene's NGS results found a mixed population of A/T nucleotides at position 2,840 that may result in a N646I mutation in the insert. This site defines the specificity of a DNA-binding protein for one 3’-terminal base within a 15-bp-long sequence. The mutation's effect on the affinity of the protein should be minimal. 5' Cloning Site: BsmBI (Not Destroyed), 3' Cloning Site: BsmBI (Not Destroyed). Please visit https://www.biorxiv.org/content/10.1101/2024.05.13.593977v1 for bioRxiv preprint.
How to cite: ATP6 alphaDdCBE G2 was a gift from Stephen Ekker (Addgene plasmid # 221959 ; http://n2t.net/addgene:221959 ; RRID:Addgene_221959)
