>Addgene plasmid #221959 | ATP6 alphaDdCBE G2 | depositor partial sequence | sequence record 434625 | Partial
ATGGCCTCCGTTCTGACCCCGCTGCTGCTGCGTGGCCTGACCGGCTCCGCTCGTCGTCTGCCAGTTCCGC
GTGCGAAAATCCATTCCCTGGACTACAAAGACCATGACGGTGATTATAAAGATCATGACATCGATTACAA
GGATGACGATGACAAGATGGACATCGCGGATCTGCGTACCCTGGGTTACAGCCAGCAGCAGCAGGAGAAG
ATCAAGCCAAAGGTGCGCAGCACCGTGGCCCAGCACCATGAAGCTCTGGTGGGTCACGGCTTCACCCACG
CGCACATCGTGGCTCTGAGCCAGCACCCAGCCGCGCTGGGTACCGTGGCCGTGAAATATCAGGACATGAT
TGCTGCCCTGCCAGAGGCTACCCATGAAGCGATTGTGGGTGTGGGCAAGAGAGGAGCCGGTGCTCGTGCG
CTGGAGGCCCTGCTGACCGTGGCCGGTGAACTGCGTGGCCCGCCGCTGCAGCTGGATACCGGCCAGCTGC
TGAAAATCGCGAAACGTGGCGGTGTGACCGCTGTGGAAGCTGTGCATGCCTGGCGTAATGCTCTGACCGG
TGCCCCCCTGAACCTGACCCCGGACCAAGTGGTGGCTATCGCCAGCAACATTGGCGGCAAGCAAGCGCTC
GAAACGGTGCAGCGGCTGTTGCCGGTGCTGTGCCAGGACCATGGCCTGACCCCGGACCAAGTGGTGGCTA
TCGCCAGCAACGGTGGCGGCAAGCAAGCGCTCGAAACGGTGCAGCGGCTGTTGCCGGTGCTGTGCCAGGA
CCATGGCCTGACTCCGGACCAAGTGGTGGCTATCGCCAGCCACGATGGCGGCAAGCAAGCGCTCGAAACG
GTGCAGCGGCTGTTGCCGGTGCTGTGCCAGGACCATGGCCTGACCCCGGACCAAGTGGTGGCTATCGCCA
GCAACATTGGCGGCAAGCAAGCGCTCGAAACGGTGCAGCGGCTGTTGCCGGTGCTGTGCCAGGACCATGG
CCTGACCCCGGACCAAGTGGTGGCTATCGCCAGCAACATTGGCGGCAAGCAAGCGCTCGAAACGGTGCAG
CGGCTGTTGCCGGTGCTGTGCCAGGACCATGGCCTGACCCCGGACCAAGTGGTGGCTATCGCCAGCAACG
GTGGCGGCAAGCAAGCGCTCGAAACGGTGCAGCGGCTGTTGCCGGTGCTGTGCCAGGACCATGGCCTGAC
CCCGGACCAAGTGGTGGCTATCGCCAGCAACATTGGCGGCAAGCAAGCGCTCGAAACGGTGCAGCGGCTG
TTGCCGGTGCTGTGCCAGGACCATGGCCTCACACCCGATCAGGTCGTGGCTATCGCCAGCAACAATGGCG
GCAAGCAAGCGCTCGAAACGGTGCAGCGGCTGTTGCCGGTGCTGTGCCAGGACCATGGCCTGACCCCGGA
CCAAGTGGTGGCTATCGCCAGCAACATTGGCGGCAAGCAAGCGCTCGAAACGGTGCAGCGGCTGTTGCCG
GTGCTGTGCCAGGACCATGGCCTGACCCCGGACCAAGTGGTGGCTATCGCCAGCAACAATGGCGGCAAGC
AAGCGCTCGAAACGGTGCAGCGGCTGTTGCCGGTGCTGTGCCAGGACCATGGCCTGACCCCGGACCAAGT
GGTGGCTATCGCCAGCAACAATGGCGGCAAGCAAGCGCTCGAAACGGTGCAGCGGCTGTTGCCGGTGCTG
TGCCAGGACCATGGCCTGACCCCGGACCAAGTGGTGGCTATCGCCAGCAACAATGGCGGCAAGCAAGCGC
TCGAAACGGTGCAGCGGCTGTTGCCGGTGCTGTGCCAGGACCATGGCCTGACCCCGGACCAAGTGGTGGC
TATCGCCAGCAACAATGGCGGCAAGCAAGCGCTCGAAACGGTGCAGCGGCTGTTGCCGGTGCTGTGCCAG
GACCATGGCCTGACCCCGGACCAAGTGGTGGCTATCGCCAGCAACAATGGCGGCAAGCAAGCGCTCGAAA
CGGTGCAGCGGCTGTTGCCGGTGCTGTGCCAGGACCATGGCCTGACCCCGGACCAAGTGGTGGCTATCGC
CAGCAACATTGGCGGCAAGCAAGCGCTCGAAAGCATTGTGGCCCAGCTGAGCCGGCCTGATCCGGCGTTG
GCCGCGTTGACCAACGATCACCTGGTGGCCCTGGCCTGCCTGGGCGGTCGTCCGGCCCTGGATGCGGTGA
AGAAAGGCCTGGGTGGATCCGGCAGCTACGCCCTGGGTCCGTATCAGATTAGCGCCCCGCAGCTGCCAGC
TTACAATGGTCAGACCGTGGGTACCTTCTACTATGTGAACGACGCGGGCGGTCTGGAGAGCAAGGTGTTT
AGCAGCGGCGGTCCAACCCCGTACCCAAACTATGCCAATGCCGGTCATGTGGAGGGTCAGAGCGCCCTGT
TCATGCGTGATAACGGCATCAGCGAGGGTCTGGTGTTCCACAACAACCCGGAAGGCACCTGCGGTTTTTG
CGTGAACATGACCGAGACCCTGCTGCCGGAAAACGCGAAAATGACCGTGGTGCCGCCGGAAGGTTCTGGC
GGCTCAACTAATCTGAGCGACATCATTGAGAAGGAGACTGGGAAACAGCTGGTCATTCAGGAGTCCATCC
TGATGCTGCCTGAGGAGGTGGAGGAAGTGATCGGCAACAAGCCAGAGTCTGACATCCTGGTGCACACCGC
CTACGACGAGTCCACAGATGAGAATGTGATGCTGCTGACCTCTGACGCCCCCGAGTATAAGCCTTGGGCC
CTGGTCATCCAGGATTCTAACGGCGAGAATAAGATCAAGATGCTGTGATAAGGGGTCTTTGTCCTCTGTA
CTGTCTCTCTCCTTGCCCCTAACCCAAAAAGCTTCATTTTTCTGTGTAGGCTGCACAAGAGCCTTGATTG
AAGATATATTCTTTCTGAACAGTATTTAAGGTTTCCAATAAAATGTACACCCCTCAGAA
